Addgene plasmid #221899: mStayGold-aTubulin_pTwistCMVBetaGlobWPRENeo
Purpose: Expresses alpha tubulin fused to mStayGold
Depositing lab: Janelia Integrative Imaging.
Backbone
  Vector backbone: pTWIST_CMVBetaGlobWPRENeo
  Backbone manufacturer: Twist Biosciences
  Backbone size w/o insert (bp): 6788
  Total vector size (bp): 8891
  Vector type: Mammalian Expression
  Selectable markers: Neomycin (select with G418)
Growth in bacteria
  Bacterial resistance: Ampicillin, 100 μg/mL
  Growth temperature: 37°C
  Growth strain: DH5alpha
  Copy number: High Copy
Gene/Insert
  Gene/Insert name: mStayGold-aTubulin
  Species: H. sapiens (human)
  Insert size (bp): 2103
  Promoter: CMV
  Cloning method: Gene Synthesis
  Sequencing primers: 5′ ATGGTGTCTACAGGCG
Terms and licenses: Academic/Nonprofit Terms; Industry Terms: Not Available to Industry
How to cite: mStayGold-aTubulin_pTwistCMVBetaGlobWPRENeo was a gift from Janelia Integrative Imaging (Addgene plasmid # 221899 ; http://n2t.net/addgene:221899 ; RRID:Addgene_221899)
