[The description below was written by a language model from this plasmid's Addgene catalogue record and pLannotate feature annotations shown in this document.]
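Description:
mStayGold-aTubulin_pTwistCMVBetaGlobWPRENeo is a gene-synthesised mammalian expression plasmid of 8,891 bp, built on the Twist Biosciences pTWIST_CMVBetaGlobWPRENeo backbone. It expresses human alpha tubulin fused to the green fluorescent protein mStayGold. It is maintained in E. coli at high copy through a ColE1/pUC-type origin, with ampicillin selection from a β-lactamase gene under its own promoter. For mammalian cells, a separate cassette of SV40 early promoter, neo gene and bGH polyadenylation signal allows G418 selection of stable transfectants.

The expression unit begins with the CMV immediate-early enhancer and promoter, followed by an internally truncated human β-globin intron, which provides a splicing event that generally improves mRNA processing and expression. The 2,103 bp insert spans the numbering origin of the circular sequence. The annotation tool identified only the alpha-tubulin coding region (matched to a TBA1B homologue) at positions 755–2104. mStayGold itself is not annotated, but the construct name and the unannotated stretch upstream of tubulin suggest that it sits at the N-terminus of the fusion. Any linker is not described in the record. Downstream, a WPRE enhances transcript stability and export. The only polyadenylation signal annotated after it is an SV40 poly(A) signal, which is called on the reverse strand. Short β-globin insulator elements, bacterial terminators (T7, rrnG) and an upstream synthetic poly(A) signal flank the cassettes, which should limit read-through and interference between the transcription units.

The stated purpose is simply expression of the tubulin fusion. Such a construct is suited to fluorescent labelling of microtubules in transfected mammalian cells for imaging.
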