Features (pLannotate 1.2.2; 22 found; start..end, strand, type, name):
    755..2104    +  CDS            TBA1B_BOVIN: Experimental evidence at protein level: Swiss-Prot protein existence level 1. Tubulin is the major constituent of microtubules. It binds two moles of GTP, one at an exchangeable site on the beta chain and one at a non-exchangeable site on the alpha chain. From Bos taurus (Bovine).
   2171..2759    +  misc_feature   WPRE: woodchuck hepatitis virus posttranscriptional regulatory element
   2812..2933    -  polyA_signal   SV40 poly(A) signal: SV40 polyadenylation signal
   2956..3025    -  CDS            large T antigen (fragment): large T antigen from SV40 (simian virus 40)
   3048..3094    +  terminator     T7 terminator: transcription terminator for bacteriophage T7 RNA polymerase
   3124..3260    +  terminator     rrnG terminator: transcription terminator from the E. coli ribosomal RNA rrnG operon (Albrechtsen et al., 1991)
   3305..3376    +  misc_feature   3' β-globin insulator: insulator downstream of the human β-globin locus (Farrell et al., 2002)
   3421..3617    +  promoter       SV40 promoter: SV40 early promoter
   3631..4422    +  CDS            neo: KKA2_KLEPN - Also known as kan, nptII. Experimental evidence at protein level: Swiss-Prot protein existence level 1. Resistance to kanamycin, neomycin, paromomycin, ribostamycin, butirosin and gentamicin B. From Klebsiella pneumoniae.
   4436..4660    +  polyA_signal   bGH poly(A) signal: bovine growth hormone polyadenylation signal
   4856..5444    -  rep_origin     ori: high-copy-number ColE1/pMB1/pBR322/pUC origin of replication
   5616..5680    -  CDS            bla(M) (fragment): β-lactamase lacking the signal sequence; bla(M); allows cytosolic expression of β-lactamase
   6190..6294    +  promoter       AmpR promoter: bla
   6295..7155    +  CDS            AmpR: β-lactamase; bla; confers resistance to ampicillin, carbenicillin, and related antibiotics
   7168..7304    +  terminator     rrnG terminator: transcription terminator from the E. coli ribosomal RNA rrnG operon (Albrechtsen et al., 1991)
   7449..7520    +  misc_feature   5' β-globin insulator: insulator upstream of the human β-globin locus (Farrell et al., 2002)
   7525..7571    -  terminator     T7 terminator: transcription terminator for bacteriophage T7 RNA polymerase
   7589..7637    -  polyA_signal   poly(A) signal: synthetic polyadenylation signal
   7718..8021    +  enhancer       CMV enhancer: human cytomegalovirus immediate early enhancer
   8094..8111    -  promoter       CMV promoter (fragment): human cytomegalovirus (CMV) immediate early promoter
   8174..8225    +  promoter       CMVd2 promoter: truncated human cytomegalovirus (CMV) immediate early promoter that yields moderately reduced expression relative to the full-length promoter
   8359..8834    +  intron         β-globin intron: internally truncated intron from human β-globin
>Addgene plasmid #221899 | mStayGold-aTubulin_pTwistCMVBetaGlobWPRENeo | addgene full sequence | sequence record 438071 | Addgene NGS Result
CACCATGGTGTCTACAGGCGAGGAGCTGTTTACCGGCGTGGTGCCCTTCAAGTTCCAGCTGAAGGGCACC
ATCAACGGCAAGAGCTTCACCGTGGAAGGGGAAGGTGAAGGGAACAGCCACGAGGGCAGCCACAAAGGCA
AGTACGTGTGCACCAGCGGCAAACTGCCAATGTCTTGGGCCGCCCTGGGAACTAGCTTCGGCTATGGCAT
GAAGTACTACACCAAGTACCCCAGCGGCCTGAAGAACTGGTTCCACGAGGTGATGCCGGAAGGGTTTACT
TACGACAGACACATCCAGTACAAGGGCGACGGCAGCATCCACGCCAAGCACCAGCACTTCATGAAGAACG
GCACCTACCACAACATCGTGGAGTTCACCGGCCAGGACTTCAAGGAGAACAGCCCCGTGCTGACCGGCGA
CATGGACGTGAGCCTGCCCAACGAGGTGCAGCACATCCCCATAGATGACGGCGTGGAGTGCACAGTGACC
CTGCAGTACCCTCTGCTGAGCGACGAGAGCAAGTGCGTGGAGGCCTACCAGAACACCATCATCAAGCCCC
TGCACAATCAGCCAGCCCCCGATGTGCCATTCCACTGGATCAGAAAGCAGTACACCCAGAGCAAGGACGA
CACCGAGGAGAGAGACCACATCATCCAGAGCGAGACCCTGGAGGCCCACCTGCCATGGCACGAGCCTTCT
GCTTCTGCCGTGGGAGCATCGGGAGCCTCAGGAGCATCGCTCAGATCTCGAGTGCGTGAGTGCATCTCCA
TCCACGTTGGCCAGGCTGGTGTCCAGATTGGCAATGCCTGCTGGGAGCTCTACTGCCTGGAACACGGCAT
CCAGCCCGATGGCCAGATGCCAAGTGACAAGACCATTGGGGGAGGAGATGACTCCTTCAACACCTTCTTC
AGTGAGACGGGCGCTGGCAAGCACGTGCCCCGGGCTGTGTTTGTAGACTTGGAACCCACAGTCATTGATG
AAGTTCGCACTGGCACCTACCGCCAGCTCTTCCACCCTGAGCAGCTCATCACAGGCAAGGAAGATGCTGC
CAATAACTATGCCCGAGGGCACTACACCATTGGCAAGGAGATCATTGACCTTGTGTTGGACCGAATTCGC
AAGCTGGCTGACCAGTGCACCGGTCTTCAGGGCTTCTTGGTTTTCCACAGCTTTGGTGGGGGAACTGGTT
CTGGGTTCACCTCCCTGCTCATGGAACGTCTCTCAGTTGATTATGGCAAGAAGTCCAAGCTGGAGTTCTC
CATTTACCCAGCACCCCAGGTTTCCACAGCTGTAGTTGAGCCCTACAACTCCATCCTCACCACCCACACC
ACCCTGGAGCACTCTGATTGTGCCTTCATGGTAGACAATGAGGCCATCTATGACATCTGTCGTAGAAACC
TCGATATCGAGCGCCCAACCTACACTAACCTTAACCGCCTTATTAGCCAGATTGTGTCCTCCATCACTGC
TTCCCTGAGATTTGATGGAGCCCTGAATGTTGACCTGACAGAATTCCAGACCAACCTGGTGCCCTACCCC
CGCATCCACTTCCCTCTGGCCACATATGCCCCTGTCATCTCTGCTGAGAAAGCCTACCATGAACAGCTTT
CTGTAGCAGAGATCACCAATGCTTGCTTTGAGCCAGCCAACCAGATGGTGAAATGTGACCCTCGCCATGG
TAAATACATGGCTTGCTGCCTGTTGTACCGTGGTGACGTGGTTCCCAAAGATGTCAATGCTGCCATTGCC
ACCATCAAAACCAAGCGCAGCATCCAGTTTGTGGATTGGTGCCCCACTGGCTTCAAGGTTGGCATCAACT
ACCAGCCTCCCACTGTGGTGCCTGGTGGAGACCTGGCCAAGGTACAGAGAGCTGTGTGCATGCTGAGCAA
CACCACAGCCATTGCTGAGGCCTGGGCTCGCCTGGACCACAAGTTTGACCTGATGTATGCCAAGCGTGCC
TTTGTTCACTGGTACGTGGGTGAGGGGATGGAGGAAGGCGAGTTTTCAGAGGCCCGTGAAGATATGGCTG
CCCTTGAGAAGGATTATGAGGAGGTTGGTGTGGATTCTGTTGAAGGAGAGGGTGAGGAAGAAGGAGAGGA
ATACTAATCTAGAAGTTGTCTCCTCCTGCACTGACTGACTGATACAATCGATTTCTGGATCCGCAGGCCT
AATCAACCTCTGGATTACAAAATTTGTGAAAGATTGACTGGTATTCTTAACTATGTTGCTCCTTTTACGC
TATGTGGATACGCTGCTTTAATGCCTTTGTATCATGCTATTGCTTCCCGTATGGCTTTCATTTTCTCCTC
CTTGTATAAATCCTGGTTGCTGTCTCTTTATGAGGAGTTGTGGCCCGTTGTCAGGCAACGTGGCGTGGTG
TGCACTGTGTTTGCTGACGCAACCCCCACTGGTTGGGGCATTGCCACCACCTGTCAGCTCCTTTCCGGGA
CTTTCGCTTTCCCCCTCCCTATTGCCACGGCGGAACTCATCGCCGCCTGCCTTGCCCGCTGCTGGACAGG
GGCTCGGCTGTTGGGCACTGACAATTCCGTGGTGTTGTCGGGGAAGCTGACGTCCTTTCCATGGCTGCTC
GCCTGTGTTGCCACCTGGATTCTGCGCGGGACGTCCTTCTGCTACGTCCCTTCGGCCCTCAATCCAGCGG
ACCTTCCTTCCCGCGGCCTGCTGCCGGCTCTGCGGCCTCTTCCGCGTCTTCGCCTTCGCCCTCAGACGAG
TCGGATCTCCCTTTGGGCCGCCTCCCCGCCTGTCTAGCTTGACTGACTGAGATACAGCGTACCTTCAGCT
CACAGACATGATAAGATACATTGATGAGTTTGGACAAACCACAACTAGAATGCAGTGAAAAAAATGCTTT
ATTTGTGAAATTTGTGATGCTATTGCTTTATTTGTAACCATTATAAGCTGCAATAAACAAGTTAACAACA
ACAATTGCATTCATTTTATGTTTCAGGTTCAGGGGGAGGTGTGGGAGGTTTTTTAAAGCAAGTAAAACCT
CTACAAATGTGGTATTGGCCCATCTCTATCGGTATCGTAGCATAACCCCTTGGGGCCTCTAAACGGGTCT
TGAGGGGTTTTTTGTGCCCCTCGGGCCGGATTGCTATCTACCGGCATTGGCGCAGAAAAAAATGCCTGAT
GCGACGCTGCGCGTCTTATACTCCCACATATGCCAGATTCAGCAACGGATACGGCTTCCCCAACTTGCCC
ACTTCCATACGTGTCCTCCTTACCAGAAATTTATCCTTAAGGTCGTCAGCTATCCTGCAGGCGATCTCTC
GATTTCGATCAAGACATTCCTTTAATGGTCTTTTCTGGACACCACTAGGGGTCAGAAGTAGTTCATCAAA
CTTTCTTCCCTCCCTAATCTCATTGGTTACCTTGGGCTATCGAAACTTAATTAAGCGATCTGCATCTCAA
TTAGTCAGCAACCATAGTCCCGCCCCTAACTCCGCCCATCCCGCCCCTAACTCCGCCCAGTTCCGCCCAT
TCTCCGCCCCATCGCTGACTAATTTTTTTTATTTATGCAGAGGCCGAGGCCGCCTCGGCCTCTGAGCTAT
TCCAGAAGTAGTGAGGAGGCTTTTTTGGAGGCCTAGGCTTTTGCAAAGGAGGTAGCCAACATGATTGAAC
AAGATGGATTGCACGCAGGTTCTCCCGCCGCTTGGGTGGAGAGGCTATTCGGCTATGACTGGGCACAACA
GACAATCGGCTGCTCTGATGCCGCCGTGTTCCGGCTGTCAGCGCAGGGGCGCCCGGTTCTTTTTGTCAAG
ACCGACCTGTCCGGTGCCCTGAATGAACTCCAGGACGAGGCAGCGCGGCTATCGTGGCTGGCCACGACGG
GCGTTCCTTGCGCAGCTGTGCTCGACGTTGTCACTGAAGCGGGAAGGGACTGGCTGCTATTGGGCGAAGT
GCCGGGGCAGGATCTCCTGTCATCTCACCTTGCTCCTGCCGAGAAAGTATCCATCATGGCTGATGCAATG
CGGCGGCTGCATACGCTTGATCCGGCTACCTGCCCATTCGACCACCAAGCGAAACATCGCATCGAGCGAG
CACGTACTCGGATGGAAGCCGGTCTTGTCGATCAGGATGATCTGGACGAAGAGCATCAGGGGCTCGCGCC
AGCCGAACTGTTCGCCAGGCTCAAGGCGCGGATGCCCGACGGCGAGGATCTCGTCGTGACCCACGGCGAT
GCCTGCTTGCCGAATATCATGGTGGAAAATGGCCGCTTTTCTGGATTCATCGACTGTGGCCGGCTGGGTG
TGGCGGACCGCTATCAGGACATAGCGTTGGCTACCCGTGATATTGCTGAAGAGCTTGGCGGCGAATGGGC
TGACCGCTTCCTCGTGCTTTACGGTATCGCCGCTCCCGATTCGCAGCGCATCGCCTTCTATCGCCTTCTT
GACGAGTTCTTCTAGTATGTAAGCCCTGTGCCTTCTAGTTGCCAGCCATCTGTTGTTTGCCCCTCCCCCG
TGCCTTCCTTGACCCTGGAAGGTGCCACTCCCACTGTCCTTTCCTAATAAAATGAGGAAATTGCATCGCA
TTGTCTGAGTAGGTGTCATTCTATTCTGGGGGGTGGGGTGGGGCAGGACAGCAAGGGGGAGGATTGGGAA
GACAATAGCAGGCATGCTGGGGATGCGGTGGGCTCTATGGTTAATTAACCAGTCAAGTCAGCTACTTGGC
GAGATCGACTTGTCTGGGTTTCGACTACGCTCAGAATTGCGTCAGTCAAGTTCGATCTGGTCCTTGCTAT
TGCACCCGTTCTCCGATTACGAGTTTCATTTAAATCATGTGAGCAAAAGGCCAGCAAAAGGCCAGGAACC
GTAAAAAGGCCGCGTTGCTGGCGTTTTTCCATAGGCTCCGCCCCCCTGACGAGCATCACAAAAATCGACG
CTCAAGTCAGAGGTGGCGAAACCCGACAGGACTATAAAGATACCAGGCGTTTCCCCCTGGAAGCTCCCTC
GTGCGCTCTCCTGTTCCGACCCTGCCGCTTACCGGATACCTGTCCGCCTTTCTCCCTTCGGGAAGCGTGG
CGCTTTCTCATAGCTCACGCTGTAGGTATCTCAGTTCGGTGTAGGTCGTTCGCTCCAAGCTGGGCTGTGT
GCACGAACCCCCCGTTCAGCCCGACCGCTGCGCCTTATCCGGTAACTATCGTCTTGAGTCCAACCCGGTA
AGACACGACTTATCGCCACTGGCAGCAGCCACTGGTAACAGGATTAGCAGAGCGAGGTATGTAGGCGGTG
CTACAGAGTTCTTGAAGTGGTGGCCTAACTACGGCTACACTAGAAGAACAGTATTTGGTATCTGCGCTCT
GCTGAAGCCAGTTACCTTCGGAAAAAGAGTTGGTAGCTCTTGATCCGGCAAACAAACCACCGCTGGTAGC
GGTGGTTTTTTTGTTTGCAAGCAGCAGATTACGCGCAGAAAAAAAGGATCTCAAGAAGATCCTTTGATCT
TTTCTACGGGGTCTGACGCTCAGTGGAACGAAAACTCACGTTAAGGGATTTTGGTCATGAGATTATCAAA
AAGGATCTTCACCTAGATCCTTTTAAATTAAAAATGAAGTTTTAAATCAATCTAAAGTATATATGAGTAA
ACTTGGTCTGACAGTTACCAATGCTTAATCAGTGAGGCACCTATCTCAGCGATCTGTCTATTTCGTTCAT
CCATAGTTGCATTTAAATTTCCGAACTCTCCAAGGCCCTCGTCGGAAAATCTTCAAACCTTTCGTCCGAT
CCATCTTGCAGGCTACCTCTCGAACGAACTATCGCAAGTCTCTTGGCCGGCCTTGCGCCTTGGCTATTGC
TTGGCAGCGCCTATCGCCAGGTATTACTCCAATCCCGAATATCCGAGATCGGGATCACCCGAGAGAAGTT
CAACCTACATCCTCAATCCCGATCTATCCGAGATCCGAGGAATATCGAAATCGGGGCGCGCCTGGTGTAC
CGAGAACGATCCTCTCAGTGCGAGTCTCGACGATCCATATCGTTGCTTGGCAGTCAGCCAGTCGGAATCC
AGCTTGGGACCCAGGAAGTCCAATCGTCAGATATTGTACTCAAGCCTGGTCACGGCAGCGTACCGATCTG
TTTAAACCTAGATATTGATAGTCTGATCGGTCAACGTATAATCGAGTCCTAGCTTTTGCAAACATCTATC
AAGAGACAGGATCAGCAGGAGGCTTTCGCCGCGGAACCCCTATTTGTTTATTTTTCTAAATACATTCAAA
TATGTATCCGCTCATGAGACAATAACCCTGATAAATGCTTCAATAATATTGAAAAAGGAAGAGTATGAGT
ATTCAACATTTCCGTGTCGCCCTTATTCCCTTTTTTGCGGCATTTTGCCTTCCTGTTTTTGCTCACCCAG
AAACGCTGGTGAAAGTAAAAGATGCTGAAGATCAGTTGGGTGCGCGAGTGGGTTACATCGAACTGGATCT
CAACAGCGGTAAGATCCTTGAGAGTTTTCGCCCCGAAGAACGCTTTCCAATGATGAGCACTTTTAAAGTT
CTGCTATGTGGCGCGGTATTATCCCGTATTGACGCCGGGCAAGAGCAACTCGGTCGCCGCATACACTATT
CTCAGAATGACTTGGTTGAGTATTCACCAGTCACAGAAAAGCATCTTACGGATGGCATGACAGTAAGAGA
ATTATGCAGTGCTGCCATAACCATGAGTGATAACACTGCGGCCAACTTACTTCTGACAACGATTGGAGGA
CCGAAGGAGCTAACCGCTTTTTTGCACAACATGGGGGATCATGTAACTCGCCTTGATCGTTGGGAACCGG
AGCTGAATGAAGCCATACCAAACGACGAGCGTGACACCACGATGCCTGTAGCAATGGCAACAACCTTGCG
TAAACTATTAACTGGCGAACTACTTACTCTAGCTTCCCGGCAACAGTTGATAGACTGGATGGAGGCGGAT
AAAGTTGCAGGACCACTTCTGCGCTCGGCCCTTCCGGCTGGCTGGTTTATTGCTGATAAATCTGGAGCCG
GTGAGCGTGGGTCTCGCGGTATCATTGCAGCACTGGGGCCAGATGGTAAGCCCTCCCGTATCGTAGTTAT
CTACACGACGGGGAGTCAGGCAACTATGGATGAACGAAATAGACAGATCGCTGAGATAGGTGCCTCACTG
ATTAAGCATTGGTAACCGATTCTAGGTGCATTGGCGCAGAAAAAAATGCCTGATGCGACGCTGCGCGTCT
TATACTCCCACATATGCCAGATTCAGCAACGGATACGGCTTCCCCAACTTGCCCACTTCCATACGTGTCC
TCCTTACCAGAAATTTATCCTTAAGATCGTTTAAACTCGACTCTGGCTCTATCGAATCTCCGTCGTTTCG
AGCTTACGCGAACAGCCGTGGCGCTCATTTGCTCGTCGGGCATCGAATCTCGTCAGCTATCGTCAGCTTA
CCTTTTTGGCAGCGATCGCGGCTCCCGACATCTTGGACCATTAGCTCCACAGGTATCTTCTTCCCTCTAG
TGGTCATAACAGCAGCTTCAGCTACCTCTCAATTCAAAAAACCCCTCAAGACCCGTTTAGAGGCCCCAAG
GGGTTATGCTATCAATCGTTGCGTTACACACACAAAAAACCAACACACATCCATCTTCGATGGATAGCGA
TTTTATTATCTAACTGCTGATCGAGTGTAGCCAGATCTAGTAATCAATTACGGGGTCATTAGTTCATAGC
CCATATATGGAGTTCCGCGTTACATAACTTACGGTAAATGGCCCGCCTGGCTGACCGCCCAACGACCCCC
GCCCATTGACGTCAATAATGACGTATGTTCCCATAGTAACGCCAATAGGGACTTTCCATTGACGTCAATG
GGTGGAGTATTTACGGTAAACTGCCCACTTGGCAGTACATCAAGTGTATCATATGCCAAGTACGCCCCCT
ATTGACGTCAATGACGGTAAATGGCCCGCCTGGCATTATGCCCAGTACATGACCTTATGGGACTTTCCTA
CTTGGCAGTACATCTACGTATTAGTCATCGCTATTACCATGCTGATGCGGTTTTGGCAGTACATCAATGG
GCGTGGATAGCGGTTTGACTCACGGGGATTTCCAAGTCTCCACCCCATTGACGTCAATGGGAGTTTGTTT
TGGCACCAAAATCAACGGGACTTTCCAAAATGTCGTAACAACTCCGCCCCATTGACGCAAATGGGCGGTA
GGCGTGTACGGTGGGAGGTCTATATAAGCAGAGCTGGTTTAGTGAACCGTCAGATCGCCTGGAGACGCCA
TCCACGCTGTTTTGACCTCCATAGAAGACACCGGGACCGATCCAGCCTCCCCTCGAAGCTTACATGTGGT
ACCGAGCTCGGATCCTGAGAACTTCAGGGTGAGTCTATGGGACCCTTGATGTTTTCTTTCCCCTTCTTTT
CTATGGTTAAGTTCATGTCATAGGAAGGGGAGAAGTAACAGGGTACACATATTGACCAAATCAGGGTAAT
TTTGCATTTGTAATTTTAAAAAATGCTTTCTTCTTTTAATATACTTTTTTGTTTATCTTATTTCTAATAC
TTTCCCTAATCTCTTTCTTTCAGGGCAATAATGATACAATGTATCATGCCTCTTTGCACCATTCTAAAGA
ATAACAGTGATAATTTCTGGGTTAAGGCAATAGCAATATTTCTGCATATAAATATTTCTGCATATAAATT
GTAACTGATGTAAGAGGTTTCATATTGCTAATAGCAGCTACAATCCAGCTACCATTCTGCTTTTATTTTA
TGGTTGGGATAAGGCTGGATTATTCTGAGTCCAAGCTAGGCCCTTTTGCTAATCATGTTCATACCTCTTA
TCTTCCTCCCACAGCTCCTGGGCAACGTGCTGGTCTGTGTGCTGGCCCATCACTTTGGCAAAGGCGGCCG
C
